Addgene plasmid #135564: pOTTC1618 pAAV SYN1 Nuc-EYFP miR-30 FF3
Purpose: An AAV vector expressing miR-30a shRNA vs FF luciferase and a nuclear EYFP reporter
Depositing lab: Christopher Richie. Depositing organization: National Institute on Drug Abuse (NIDA). Publication: Abstinence-dependent dissociable central amygdala microcircuits control drug craving. Venniro M, Russell TI, Ramsey LA, Richie CT, Lesscher HMB, Giovanetti SM, Messing RO, Shaham Y. Proc Natl Acad Sci U S A. 2020 Apr 7;117(14):8126-8134. doi: 10.1073/pnas.2001615117. Epub 2020 Mar 23. PubMed 32205443.
Backbone
  Vector backbone: pAAV SYN1 iRFP-FLAG
  Total vector size (bp): 6000
  Vector type: Mammalian Expression, AAV
Growth in bacteria
  Bacterial resistance: Ampicillin, 100 μg/mL
  Growth temperature: 30°C
  Growth strain: NEB Stable
  Copy number: Low Copy
Gene/Insert 1
  Gene/Insert name: miR-30 FF3 (alt name: miRNA vs Firefly luciferase)
  Promoter: SYN1
  Cloning method: Ligation Independent Cloning
  Sequencing primers: 5′ CGCAAATGGGCGGTAGGCGTG; 3′ ATGAAAGCCATACGGGAAGC
Gene/Insert 2
  Gene/Insert name: Nuc-EYFP (alt name: Yellow Fluorescent protein)
  Insert size (bp): 800
  Promoter: hSYN1
  Tag / fusion protein: 3xNLS (C terminal on insert)
  Cloning method: Ligation Independent Cloning
  Sequencing primers: 5′ CGCAAATGGGCGGTAGGCGTG; 3′ ATGAAAGCCATACGGGAAGC
Terms and licenses: Academic/Nonprofit Terms; Industry Terms: Not Available to Industry
How to cite: pOTTC1618 pAAV SYN1 Nuc-EYFP miR-30 FF3 was a gift from Christopher Richie (Addgene plasmid # 135564 ; http://n2t.net/addgene:135564 ; RRID:Addgene_135564)
