[The description below was written by a language model from this plasmid's Addgene catalogue record and pLannotate feature annotations shown in this document.]
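Description:
pOTTC1618 pAAV SYN1 Nuc-EYFP miR-30 FF3 is an AAV transfer plasmid of about 5.9 kb, built on the pAAV SYN1 iRFP-FLAG backbone, for neuron-targeted expression of a microRNA-embedded shRNA together with a nuclear fluorescent reporter. The bacterial portion carries a ColE1/pUC-type origin, an f1/M13 phage origin and an ampicillin resistance gene with its own promoter. The catalogue lists the plasmid as low copy even though the origin is annotated as a high-copy type. It also specifies a recombination-deficient strain, as is usual for repeat-containing ITR plasmids.

Between the two AAV2 inverted terminal repeats, which allow the cassette to be packaged into recombinant AAV particles, a single transcription unit is driven by the human synapsin I promoter, which restricts expression to neurons. The transcript first encodes EYFP fused at its C terminus to a triple nuclear localisation signal (the annotation picks out an SV40 NLS), so transduced cells are marked by yellow nuclear fluorescence. Downstream of this reading frame lie the 5' and 3' flanking sequences of human miR-30a, which frame a hairpin directed against firefly luciferase (FF3). The flanks let the cell's microRNA machinery process the hairpin out of a Pol II transcript. A WPRE follows to enhance transcript expression, and the human growth hormone polyadenylation signal terminates the unit.

Because firefly luciferase is not an endogenous mammalian gene, this construct would fit use as a non-targeting knockdown control, although the record does not say so explicitly. The depositor sequence shows two complete ITRs, whereas the repository's sequencing result annotates the upstream ITR only as short fragments; the record does not explain this difference.
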