Features (pLannotate 1.2.2; 18 found; start..end, strand, type, name):
      1..141     -  repeat_region  AAV2 ITR: inverted terminal repeat of adeno-associated virus serotype 2 inverted
    186..633     +  promoter       hSyn promoter: human synapsin I promoter; confers neuron-specific expression (Kügler et al., 2003)
    662..686     +  misc_feature   MCS (fragment): multiple cloning site
    690..1406    +  CDS            EYFP: EYFP is a basic (constitutively fluorescent) green/yellow fluorescent protein published in 1996, derived from Aequorea victoria. It is reported to be a very rapidly-maturing weak dimer with high acid sensitivity.
   1479..1499    +  CDS            SV40 NLS: nuclear localization signal of SV40 (simian virus 40) large T antigen
   1569..1662    +  ncRNA          5' miR-30a: sequence upstream of the 71-nt precursor of the human miR-30a microRNA (Zeng et al., 2002) miRNA
   1773..1885    +  ncRNA          3' miR-30a: sequence downstream of the 71-nt precursor of the human miR-30a microRNA (Zeng et al., 2002) miRNA
   2044..2068    +  misc_feature   MCS (fragment): pBluescript multiple cloning site
   2068..2656    +  misc_feature   WPRE: woodchuck hepatitis virus posttranscriptional regulatory element
   2688..3164    +  polyA_signal   hGH poly(A) signal: human growth hormone polyadenylation signal
   3204..3344    +  repeat_region  AAV2 ITR: inverted terminal repeat of adeno-associated virus serotype 2 inverted
   3349..3400    -  misc_feature   bom (fragment): basis of mobility region from pBR322
   3419..3799    +  rep_origin     M13 ori (sequence partly withheld): M13 bacteriophage origin of replication; arrow indicates direction of (+) strand synthesis
   3875..3924    -  misc_feature   bom (fragment): basis of mobility region from pBR322
   4026..4061    -  CDS            rop (fragment): Rop protein, which maintains plasmids at low copy number; rop
   4156..4260    +  promoter       AmpR promoter: bla
   4261..5121    +  CDS            AmpR: β-lactamase; bla; confers resistance to ampicillin, carbenicillin, and related antibiotics
   5292..5880    +  rep_origin     ori: high-copy-number ColE1/pMB1/pBR322/pUC origin of replication
>Addgene plasmid #135564 | pOTTC1618 pAAV SYN1 Nuc-EYFP miR-30 FF3 | depositor full sequence | sequence record 337032 | pOTTC1618 pAAV SYN1 Nuc-EYFP miR-30 FF3 sequence 5941 bps
CCTGCAGGCAGCTGCGCGCTCGCTCGCTCACTGAGGCCGCCCGGGCAAAGCCCGGGCGTCGGGCGACCTT
TGGTCGCCCGGCCTCAGTGAGCGAGCGAGCGCGCAGAGAGGGAGTGGCCAACTCCATCACTAGGGGTTCC
TGCGGCCGCACGCGTGTGTCTAGACTGCAGAGGGCCCTGCGTATGAGTGCAAGTGGGTTTTAGGACCAGG
ATGAGGCGGGGTGGGGGTGCCTACCTGACGACCGACCCCGACCCACTGGACAAGCACCCAACCCCCATTC
CCCAAATTGCGCATCCCCTATCAGAGAGGGGGAGGGGAAACAGGATGCGGCGAGGCGCGTGCGCACTGCC
AGCTTCAGCACCGCGGACAGTGCCTTCGCCCCCGCCTGGCGGCGCGCGCCACCGCCGCCTCAGCACTGAA
GGCGCGCTGACGTCACTCGCCGGTCCCCCGCAAACTCCCCTTCCCGGCCACCTTGGTCGCGTCCGCGCCG
CCGCCGGCCCAGCCGGACCGCACCACGCGAGGCGCGAGATAGGGGGGCACGGGCGCGACCATCTGCGCTG
CGGCGCCGGCGACTCAGCGCTGCCTCAGTCTGCGGTGGGCAGCGGAGGAGTCGTGTCGTGCCTGAGAGCG
CAGTCGAGAAGGTACCGGATCCGAAGTTATCGCTAGCGCTACCGGACTCAGATCTCACCATGGTGAGCAA
GGGCGAGGAGCTGTTCACCGGGGTGGTGCCCATCCTGGTCGAGCTGGACGGCGACGTAAACGGCCACAAG
TTCAGCGTGTCCGGCGAGGGCGAGGGCGATGCCACCTACGGCAAGCTGACCCTGAAGTTCATCTGCACCA
CCGGCAAGCTGCCCGTGCCCTGGCCCACCCTCGTGACCACCTTCGGCTACGGCCTGCAGTGCTTCGCCCG
CTACCCCGACCACATGAAGCAGCACGACTTCTTCAAGTCCGCCATGCCCGAAGGCTACGTCCAGGAGCGC
ACCATCTTCTTCAAGGACGACGGCAACTACAAGACCCGCGCCGAGGTGAAGTTCGAGGGCGACACCCTGG
TGAACCGCATCGAGCTGAAGGGCATCGACTTCAAGGAGGACGGCAACATCCTGGGGCACAAGCTGGAGTA
CAACTACAACAGCCACAACGTCTATATCATGGCCGACAAGCAGAAGAACGGCATCAAGGTGAACTTCAAG
ATCCGCCACAACATCGAGGACGGCAGCGTGCAGCTCGCCGACCACTACCAGCAGAACACCCCCATCGGCG
ACGGCCCCGTGCTGCTGCCCGACAACCACTACCTGAGCTACCAGTCCGCCCTGAGCAAAGACCCCAACGA
GAAGCGCGATCACATGGTCCTGCTGGAGTTCGTGACCGCCGCCGGGATCACTCTCGGCATGGACGAGCTG
TACAAGTCCGGCCTGCGCAGCCGCGCCGACCCAAAAAAGAAGCGCAAGGTAGACCCCAAGAAGAAGCGCA
AGGTAGATCCAAAAAAGAAGAGAAAGGTATGATAGGCGCGCCATAACTTCCGGCCGCAAGCCTTGTTAAG
TGCTCGCTTCGGCAGCACATATACTATGTTGAATGAGGCTTCAGTACTTTACAGAATCGTTGCCTGCACA
TCTTGGAAACACTTGCTGGGATTACTTCTTCAGGTTAACCCAACAGAAGGCTCGAGAAGGTATATTGCTG
TTGACAGTGAGCGAGCTCCCGTGAATTGGAATCCTAGTGAAGCCACAGATGTAGGATTCCAATTCAGCGG
GAGCCTGCCTACTGCCTCGGAATTCAAGGGGCTACTTTAGGAGCAATTATCTTGTTTACTAAAACTGAAT
ACCTTGCTATCTCTTTGATACATTTTTACAAAGCTGAATTAAAATGGTATAAATTAAATCACTTTTTTCA
ATTGGAAGACTAATGCGTTTAAACACGCGGCGACGCGTTCGACCGAATAAATACCTGTGACGGAAGATCA
CTTCGCAGAATAAATAAATCCTGGTGTCCCTGTTGATACCGGGAAGCCCTGGGCCAACTTTTGGCGAAAA
TGAGACGTTGATCGAATTCGATATCAAGCTTATCGATAATCAACCTCTGGATTACAAAATTTGTGAAAGA
TTGACTGGTATTCTTAACTATGTTGCTCCTTTTACGCTATGTGGATACGCTGCTTTAATGCCTTTGTATC
ATGCTATTGCTTCCCGTATGGCTTTCATTTTCTCCTCCTTGTATAAATCCTGGTTGCTGTCTCTTTATGA
GGAGTTGTGGCCCGTTGTCAGGCAACGTGGCGTGGTGTGCACTGTGTTTGCTGACGCAACCCCCACTGGT
TGGGGCATTGCCACCACCTGTCAGCTCCTTTCCGGGACTTTCGCTTTCCCCCTCCCTATTGCCACGGCGG
AACTCATCGCCGCCTGCCTTGCCCGCTGCTGGACAGGGGCTCGGCTGTTGGGCACTGACAATTCCGTGGT
GTTGTCGGGGAAATCATCGTCCTTTCCTTGGCTGCTCGCCTATGTTGCCACCTGGATTCTGCGCGGGACG
TCCTTCTGCTACGTCCCTTCGGCCCTCAATCCAGCGGACCTTCCTTCCCGCGGCCTGCTGCCGGCTCTGC
GGCCTCTTCCGCGTCTTCGCCTTCGCCCTCAGACGAGTCGGATCTCCCTTTGGGCCGCCTCCCCGCATCG
ATACCGAGCGCTGCTCGAGAGATCTACGGGTGGCATCCCTGTGACCCCTCCCCAGTGCCTCTCCTGGCCC
TGGAAGTTGCCACTCCAGTGCCCACCAGCCTTGTCCTAATAAAATTAAGTTGCATCATTTTGTCTGACTA
GGTGTCCTTCTATAATATTATGGGGTGGAGGGGGGTGGTATGGAGCAAGGGGCAAGTTGGGAAGACAACC
TGTAGGGCCTGCGGGGTCTATTGGGAACCAAGCTGGAGTGCAGTGGCACAATCTTGGCTCACTGCAATCT
CCGCCTCCTGGGTTCAAGCGATTCTCCTGCCTCAGCCTCCCGAGTTGTTGGGATTCCAGGCATGCATGAC
CAGGCTCAGCTAATTTTTGTTTTTTTGGTAGAGACGGGGTTTCACCATATTGGCCAGGCTGGTCTCCAAC
TCCTAATCTCAGGTGATCTACCCACCTTGGCCTCCCAAATTGCTGGGATTACAGGCGTGAACCACTGCTC
CCTTCCCTGTCCTTCTGATTTTGTAGGTAACCACGTGCGGACCGAGCGGCCGCAGGAACCCCTAGTGATG
GAGTTGGCCACTCCCTCTCTGCGCGCTCGCTCGCTCACTGAGGCCGGGCGACCAAAGGTCGCCCGACGCC
CGGGCTTTGCCCGGGCGGCCTCAGTGAGCGAGCGAGCGCGCAGCTGCCTGCAGGGGCGCCTGATGCGGTA
TTTTCTCCTTACGCATCTGTGCGGTATTTCACACCGCATA
[142 nt withheld, positions 3401-3542]
C
[141 nt withheld, positions 3544-3684]
CCTTTGACGTTGGAGTCCACGTTCTTT
[37 nt withheld, positions 3712-3748]
ACCCTATCTCGGGCTATTCTTTTGATTTATAAGGGATTTTGCCGATTTCGGCCTATTGGTTAAAAAATGA
GCTGATTTAACAAAAATTTAACGCGAATTTTAACAAAATATTAACGTTTACAATTTTATGGTGCACTCTC
AGTACAATCTGCTCTGATGCCGCATAGTTAAGCCAGCCCCGACACCCGCCAACACCCGCTGACGCGCCCT
GACGGGCTTGTCTGCTCCCGGCATCCGCTTACAGACAAGCTGTGACCGTCTCCGGGAGCTGCATGTGTCA
GAGGTTTTCACCGTCATCACCGAAACGCGCGAGACGAAAGGGCCTCGTGATACGCCTATTTTTATAGGTT
AATGTCATGATAATAATGGTTTCTTAGACGTCAGGTGGCACTTTTCGGGGAAATGTGCGCGGAACCCCTA
TTTGTTTATTTTTCTAAATACATTCAAATATGTATCCGCTCATGAGACAATAACCCTGATAAATGCTTCA
ATAATATTGAAAAAGGAAGAGTATGAGTATTCAACATTTCCGTGTCGCCCTTATTCCCTTTTTTGCGGCA
TTTTGCCTTCCTGTTTTTGCTCACCCAGAAACGCTGGTGAAAGTAAAAGATGCTGAAGATCAGTTGGGTG
CACGAGTGGGTTACATCGAACTGGATCTCAACAGCGGTAAGATCCTTGAGAGTTTTCGCCCCGAAGAACG
TTTTCCAATGATGAGCACTTTTAAAGTTCTGCTATGTGGCGCGGTATTATCCCGTATTGACGCCGGGCAA
GAGCAACTCGGTCGCCGCATACACTATTCTCAGAATGACTTGGTTGAGTACTCACCAGTCACAGAAAAGC
ATCTTACGGATGGCATGACAGTAAGAGAATTATGCAGTGCTGCCATAACCATGAGTGATAACACTGCGGC
CAACTTACTTCTGACAACGATCGGAGGACCGAAGGAGCTAACCGCTTTTTTGCACAACATGGGGGATCAT
GTAACTCGCCTTGATCGTTGGGAACCGGAGCTGAATGAAGCCATACCAAACGACGAGCGTGACACCACGA
TGCCTGTAGCAATGGCAACAACGTTGCGCAAACTATTAACTGGCGAACTACTTACTCTAGCTTCCCGGCA
ACAATTAATAGACTGGATGGAGGCGGATAAAGTTGCAGGACCACTTCTGCGCTCGGCCCTTCCGGCTGGC
TGGTTTATTGCTGATAAATCTGGAGCCGGTGAGCGTGGGTCTCGCGGTATCATTGCAGCACTGGGGCCAG
ATGGTAAGCCCTCCCGTATCGTAGTTATCTACACGACGGGGAGTCAGGCAACTATGGATGAACGAAATAG
ACAGATCGCTGAGATAGGTGCCTCACTGATTAAGCATTGGTAACTGTCAGACCAAGTTTACTCATATATA
CTTTAGATTGATTTAAAACTTCATTTTTAATTTAAAAGGATCTAGGTGAAGATCCTTTTTGATAATCTCA
TGACCAAAATCCCTTAACGTGAGTTTTCGTTCCACTGAGCGTCAGACCCCGTAGAAAAGATCAAAGGATC
TTCTTGAGATCCTTTTTTTCTGCGCGTAATCTGCTGCTTGCAAACAAAAAAACCACCGCTACCAGCGGTG
GTTTGTTTGCCGGATCAAGAGCTACCAACTCTTTTTCCGAAGGTAACTGGCTTCAGCAGAGCGCAGATAC
CAAATACTGTCCTTCTAGTGTAGCCGTAGTTAGGCCACCACTTCAAGAACTCTGTAGCACCGCCTACATA
CCTCGCTCTGCTAATCCTGTTACCAGTGGCTGCTGCCAGTGGCGATAAGTCGTGTCTTACCGGGTTGGAC
TCAAGACGATAGTTACCGGATAAGGCGCAGCGGTCGGGCTGAACGGGGGGTTCGTGCACACAGCCCAGCT
TGGAGCGAACGACCTACACCGAACTGAGATACCTACAGCGTGAGCTATGAGAAAGCGCCACGCTTCCCGA
AGGGAGAAAGGCGGACAGGTATCCGGTAAGCGGCAGGGTCGGAACAGGAGAGCGCACGAGGGAGCTTCCA
GGGGGAAACGCCTGGTATCTTTATAGTCCTGTCGGGTTTCGCCACCTCTGACTTGAGCGTCGATTTTTGT
GATGCTCGTCAGGGGGGCGGAGCCTATGGAAAAACGCCAGCAACGCGGCCTTTTTACGGTTCCTGGCCTT
TTGCTGGCCTTTTGCTCACATGT
