Features (pLannotate 1.2.2; 19 found; start..end, strand, type, name):
     11..38      +  repeat_region  AAV2 ITR (fragment): inverted terminal repeat of adeno-associated virus serotype 2 inverted
     67..94      +  repeat_region  AAV2 ITR (fragment): inverted terminal repeat of adeno-associated virus serotype 2 inverted
    174..621     +  promoter       hSyn promoter: human synapsin I promoter; confers neuron-specific expression (Kügler et al., 2003)
    650..674     +  misc_feature   MCS (fragment): multiple cloning site
    678..1394    +  CDS            EYFP: EYFP is a basic (constitutively fluorescent) green/yellow fluorescent protein published in 1996, derived from Aequorea victoria. It is reported to be a very rapidly-maturing weak dimer with high acid sensitivity.
   1467..1487    +  CDS            SV40 NLS: nuclear localization signal of SV40 (simian virus 40) large T antigen
   1557..1650    +  ncRNA          5' miR-30a: sequence upstream of the 71-nt precursor of the human miR-30a microRNA (Zeng et al., 2002) miRNA
   1761..1873    +  ncRNA          3' miR-30a: sequence downstream of the 71-nt precursor of the human miR-30a microRNA (Zeng et al., 2002) miRNA
   2032..2056    +  misc_feature   MCS (fragment): pBluescript multiple cloning site
   2056..2644    +  misc_feature   WPRE: woodchuck hepatitis virus posttranscriptional regulatory element
   2676..3152    +  polyA_signal   hGH poly(A) signal: human growth hormone polyadenylation signal
   3192..3332    +  repeat_region  AAV2 ITR: inverted terminal repeat of adeno-associated virus serotype 2 inverted
   3337..3388    -  misc_feature   bom (fragment): basis of mobility region from pBR322
   3407..3862    +  rep_origin     f1 ori (sequence partly withheld): f1 bacteriophage origin of replication; arrow indicates direction of (+) strand synthesis
   3863..3912    -  misc_feature   bom (fragment): basis of mobility region from pBR322
   4014..4049    -  CDS            rop (fragment): Rop protein, which maintains plasmids at low copy number; rop
   4144..4248    +  promoter       AmpR promoter: bla
   4249..5109    +  CDS            AmpR: β-lactamase; bla; confers resistance to ampicillin, carbenicillin, and related antibiotics
   5280..5868    +  rep_origin     ori: high-copy-number ColE1/pMB1/pBR322/pUC origin of replication
>Addgene plasmid #135564 | pOTTC1618 pAAV SYN1 Nuc-EYFP miR-30 FF3 | addgene full sequence | sequence record 341670 | Addgene NGS Result
CTGCAGGCAGCTGCGCGCTCGCTCGCTCACTGAGGCCGCCCGGGCGTCGGGCGACCTTTGGTCGCCCGGC
CTCAGTGAGCGAGCGAGCGCGCAGAGAGGGAGTGGCCAACTCCATCACTAGGGGTTCCTGCGGCCGCACG
CGTGTGTCTAGACTGCAGAGGGCCCTGCGTATGAGTGCAAGTGGGTTTTAGGACCAGGATGAGGCGGGGT
GGGGGTGCCTACCTGACGACCGACCCCGACCCACTGGACAAGCACCCAACCCCCATTCCCCAAATTGCGC
ATCCCCTATCAGAGAGGGGGAGGGGAAACAGGATGCGGCGAGGCGCGTGCGCACTGCCAGCTTCAGCACC
GCGGACAGTGCCTTCGCCCCCGCCTGGCGGCGCGCGCCACCGCCGCCTCAGCACTGAAGGCGCGCTGACG
TCACTCGCCGGTCCCCCGCAAACTCCCCTTCCCGGCCACCTTGGTCGCGTCCGCGCCGCCGCCGGCCCAG
CCGGACCGCACCACGCGAGGCGCGAGATAGGGGGGCACGGGCGCGACCATCTGCGCTGCGGCGCCGGCGA
CTCAGCGCTGCCTCAGTCTGCGGTGGGCAGCGGAGGAGTCGTGTCGTGCCTGAGAGCGCAGTCGAGAAGG
TACCGGATCCGAAGTTATCGCTAGCGCTACCGGACTCAGATCTCACCATGGTGAGCAAGGGCGAGGAGCT
GTTCACCGGGGTGGTGCCCATCCTGGTCGAGCTGGACGGCGACGTAAACGGCCACAAGTTCAGCGTGTCC
GGCGAGGGCGAGGGCGATGCCACCTACGGCAAGCTGACCCTGAAGTTCATCTGCACCACCGGCAAGCTGC
CCGTGCCCTGGCCCACCCTCGTGACCACCTTCGGCTACGGCCTGCAGTGCTTCGCCCGCTACCCCGACCA
CATGAAGCAGCACGACTTCTTCAAGTCCGCCATGCCCGAAGGCTACGTCCAGGAGCGCACCATCTTCTTC
AAGGACGACGGCAACTACAAGACCCGCGCCGAGGTGAAGTTCGAGGGCGACACCCTGGTGAACCGCATCG
AGCTGAAGGGCATCGACTTCAAGGAGGACGGCAACATCCTGGGGCACAAGCTGGAGTACAACTACAACAG
CCACAACGTCTATATCATGGCCGACAAGCAGAAGAACGGCATCAAGGTGAACTTCAAGATCCGCCACAAC
ATCGAGGACGGCAGCGTGCAGCTCGCCGACCACTACCAGCAGAACACCCCCATCGGCGACGGCCCCGTGC
TGCTGCCCGACAACCACTACCTGAGCTACCAGTCCGCCCTGAGCAAAGACCCCAACGAGAAGCGCGATCA
CATGGTCCTGCTGGAGTTCGTGACCGCCGCCGGGATCACTCTCGGCATGGACGAGCTGTACAAGTCCGGC
CTGCGCAGCCGCGCCGACCCAAAAAAGAAGCGCAAGGTAGACCCCAAGAAGAAGCGCAAGGTAGATCCAA
AAAAGAAGAGAAAGGTATGATAGGCGCGCCATAACTTCCGGCCGCAAGCCTTGTTAAGTGCTCGCTTCGG
CAGCACATATACTATGTTGAATGAGGCTTCAGTACTTTACAGAATCGTTGCCTGCACATCTTGGAAACAC
TTGCTGGGATTACTTCTTCAGGTTAACCCAACAGAAGGCTCGAGAAGGTATATTGCTGTTGACAGTGAGC
GAGCTCCCGTGAATTGGAATCCTAGTGAAGCCACAGATGTAGGATTCCAATTCAGCGGGAGCCTGCCTAC
TGCCTCGGAATTCAAGGGGCTACTTTAGGAGCAATTATCTTGTTTACTAAAACTGAATACCTTGCTATCT
CTTTGATACATTTTTACAAAGCTGAATTAAAATGGTATAAATTAAATCACTTTTTTCAATTGGAAGACTA
ATGCGTTTAAACACGCGGCGACGCGTTCGACCGAATAAATACCTGTGACGGAAGATCACTTCGCAGAATA
AATAAATCCTGGTGTCCCTGTTGATACCGGGAAGCCCTGGGCCAACTTTTGGCGAAAATGAGACGTTGAT
CGAATTCGATATCAAGCTTATCGATAATCAACCTCTGGATTACAAAATTTGTGAAAGATTGACTGGTATT
CTTAACTATGTTGCTCCTTTTACGCTATGTGGATACGCTGCTTTAATGCCTTTGTATCATGCTATTGCTT
CCCGTATGGCTTTCATTTTCTCCTCCTTGTATAAATCCTGGTTGCTGTCTCTTTATGAGGAGTTGTGGCC
CGTTGTCAGGCAACGTGGCGTGGTGTGCACTGTGTTTGCTGACGCAACCCCCACTGGTTGGGGCATTGCC
ACCACCTGTCAGCTCCTTTCCGGGACTTTCGCTTTCCCCCTCCCTATTGCCACGGCGGAACTCATCGCCG
CCTGCCTTGCCCGCTGCTGGACAGGGGCTCGGCTGTTGGGCACTGACAATTCCGTGGTGTTGTCGGGGAA
ATCATCGTCCTTTCCTTGGCTGCTCGCCTATGTTGCCACCTGGATTCTGCGCGGGACGTCCTTCTGCTAC
GTCCCTTCGGCCCTCAATCCAGCGGACCTTCCTTCCCGCGGCCTGCTGCCGGCTCTGCGGCCTCTTCCGC
GTCTTCGCCTTCGCCCTCAGACGAGTCGGATCTCCCTTTGGGCCGCCTCCCCGCATCGATACCGAGCGCT
GCTCGAGAGATCTACGGGTGGCATCCCTGTGACCCCTCCCCAGTGCCTCTCCTGGCCCTGGAAGTTGCCA
CTCCAGTGCCCACCAGCCTTGTCCTAATAAAATTAAGTTGCATCATTTTGTCTGACTAGGTGTCCTTCTA
TAATATTATGGGGTGGAGGGGGGTGGTATGGAGCAAGGGGCAAGTTGGGAAGACAACCTGTAGGGCCTGC
GGGGTCTATTGGGAACCAAGCTGGAGTGCAGTGGCACAATCTTGGCTCACTGCAATCTCCGCCTCCTGGG
TTCAAGCGATTCTCCTGCCTCAGCCTCCCGAGTTGTTGGGATTCCAGGCATGCATGACCAGGCTCAGCTA
ATTTTTGTTTTTTTGGTAGAGACGGGGTTTCACCATATTGGCCAGGCTGGTCTCCAACTCCTAATCTCAG
GTGATCTACCCACCTTGGCCTCCCAAATTGCTGGGATTACAGGCGTGAACCACTGCTCCCTTCCCTGTCC
TTCTGATTTTGTAGGTAACCACGTGCGGACCGAGCGGCCGCAGGAACCCCTAGTGATGGAGTTGGCCACT
CCCTCTCTGCGCGCTCGCTCGCTCACTGAGGCCGGGCGACCAAAGGTCGCCCGACGCCCGGGCTTTGCCC
GGGCGGCCTCAGTGAGCGAGCGAGCGCGCAGCTGCCTGCAGGGGCGCCTGATGCGGTATTTTCTCCTTAC
GCATCTGTGCGGTATTTCACACCGCATA
[95 nt withheld, positions 3389-3483]
T
[46 nt withheld, positions 3485-3530]
C
[141 nt withheld, positions 3532-3672]
CCTTTGACGTTGGAGTCCACGTTCTTT
[37 nt withheld, positions 3700-3736]
ACTCTATCTCGGGCTATTCTTTTGATTTATAAGGGATTTTGCCGATTTCGGTCTATTGGTTAAAAAATGA
GCTGATTTAACAAAAATTTAACGCGAATTTTAACAAAATATTAACGTTTACAATTTTATGGTGCACTCTC
AGTACAATCTGCTCTGATGCCGCATAGTTAAGCCAGCCCCGACACCCGCCAACACCCGCTGACGCGCCCT
GACGGGCTTGTCTGCTCCCGGCATCCGCTTACAGACAAGCTGTGACCGTCTCCGGGAGCTGCATGTGTCA
GAGGTTTTCACCGTCATCACCGAAACGCGCGAGACGAAAGGGCCTCGTGATACGCCTATTTTTATAGGTT
AATGTCATGATAATAATGGTTTCTTAGACGTCAGGTGGCACTTTTCGGGGAAATGTGCGCGGAACCCCTA
TTTGTTTATTTTTCTAAATACATTCAAATATGTATCCGCTCATGAGACAATAACCCTGATAAATGCTTCA
ATAATATTGAAAAAGGAAGAGTATGAGTATTCAACATTTCCGTGTCGCCCTTATTCCCTTTTTTGCGGCA
TTTTGCCTTCCTGTTTTTGCTCACCCAGAAACGCTGGTGAAAGTAAAAGATGCTGAAGATCAGTTGGGTG
CACGAGTGGGTTACATCGAACTGGATCTCAACAGCGGTAAGATCCTTGAGAGTTTTCGCCCCGAAGAACG
TTTTCCAATGATGAGCACTTTTAAAGTTCTGCTATGTGGCGCGGTATTATCCCGTATTGACGCCGGGCAA
GAGCAACTCGGTCGCCGCATACACTATTCTCAGAATGACTTGGTTGAGTACTCACCAGTCACAGAAAAGC
ATCTTACGGATGGCATGACAGTAAGAGAATTATGCAGTGCTGCCATAACCATGAGTGATAACACTGCGGC
CAACTTACTTCTGACAACGATCGGAGGACCGAAGGAGCTAACCGCTTTTTTGCACAACATGGGGGATCAT
GTAACTCGCCTTGATCGTTGGGAACCGGAGCTGAATGAAGCCATACCAAACGACGAGCGTGACACCACGA
TGCCTGTAGCAATGGCAACAACGTTGCGCAAACTATTAACTGGCGAACTACTTACTCTAGCTTCCCGGCA
ACAATTAATAGACTGGATGGAGGCGGATAAAGTTGCAGGACCACTTCTGCGCTCGGCCCTTCCGGCTGGC
TGGTTTATTGCTGATAAATCTGGAGCCGGTGAGCGTGGGTCTCGCGGTATCATTGCAGCACTGGGGCCAG
ATGGTAAGCCCTCCCGTATCGTAGTTATCTACACGACGGGGAGTCAGGCAACTATGGATGAACGAAATAG
ACAGATCGCTGAGATAGGTGCCTCACTGATTAAGCATTGGTAACTGTCAGACCAAGTTTACTCATATATA
CTTTAGATTGATTTAAAACTTCATTTTTAATTTAAAAGGATCTAGGTGAAGATCCTTTTTGATAATCTCA
TGACCAAAATCCCTTAACGTGAGTTTTCGTTCCACTGAGCGTCAGACCCCGTAGAAAAGATCAAAGGATC
TTCTTGAGATCCTTTTTTTCTGCGCGTAATCTGCTGCTTGCAAACAAAAAAACCACCGCTACCAGCGGTG
GTTTGTTTGCCGGATCAAGAGCTACCAACTCTTTTTCCGAAGGTAACTGGCTTCAGCAGAGCGCAGATAC
CAAATACTGTTCTTCTAGTGTAGCCGTAGTTAGGCCACCACTTCAAGAACTCTGTAGCACCGCCTACATA
CCTCGCTCTGCTAATCCTGTTACCAGTGGCTGCTGCCAGTGGCGATAAGTCGTGTCTTACCGGGTTGGAC
TCAAGACGATAGTTACCGGATAAGGCGCAGCGGTCGGGCTGAACGGGGGGTTCGTGCACACAGCCCAGCT
TGGAGCGAACGACCTACACCGAACTGAGATACCTACAGCGTGAGCTATGAGAAAGCGCCACGCTTCCCGA
AGGGAGAAAGGCGGACAGGTATCCGGTAAGCGGCAGGGTCGGAACAGGAGAGCGCACGAGGGAGCTTCCA
GGGGGAAACGCCTGGTATCTTTATAGTCCTGTCGGGTTTCGCCACCTCTGACTTGAGCGTCGATTTTTGT
GATGCTCGTCAGGGGGGCGGAGCCTATGGAAAAACGCCAGCAACGCGGCCTTTTTACGGTTCCTGGCCTT
TTGCTGGCCTTTTGCTCACATGTC
